>Addgene plasmid #137714 | pTE3646 | addgene full sequence | sequence record 274022 | Addgene NGS Result
TTGTGTGTTGGAGGTCGCTGAGTAGTGCGCGAGCAAAATTTAAGCTACAACAAGGCAAGGCTTGACCGAC
AATTGCATGAAGAATCTGCTTAGGGTTAGGCGTTTTGCGCTGCTTCGCGATGTACGGGCCAGATATACGC
GTTGACATTGATTATTGACTAGTTATTAATAGTAATCAATTACGGGGTCATTAGTTCATAGCCCATATAT
GGAGTTCCGCGTTACATAACTTACGGTAAATGGCCCGCCTGGCTGACCGCCCAACGACCCCCGCCCATTG
ACGTCAATAATGACGTATGTTCCCATAGTAACGCCAATAGGGACTTTCCATTGACGTCAATGGGTGGAGT
ATTTACGGTAAACTGCCCACTTGGCAGTACATCAAGTGTATCATATGCCAAGTACGCCCCCTATTGACGT
CAATGACGGTAAATGGCCCGCCTGGCATTATGCCCAGTACATGACCTTATGGGACTTTCCTACTTGGCAG
TACATCTACGTATTAGTCATCGCTATTACCATGGTGATGCGGTTTTGGCAGTACATCAATGGGCGTGGAT
AGCGGTTTGACTCACGGGGATTTCCAAGTCTCCACCCCATTGACGTCAATGGGAGTTTGTTTTGGCACCA
AAATCAACGGGACTTTCCAAAATGTCGTAACAACTCCGCCCCATTGACGCAAATGGGCGGTAGGCGTGTA
CGGTGGGAGGTCTATATAAGCAGAGCTCTCTGGCTAACTAGAGAACCCACTGCTTACTGGCTTATCGAAA
TTAATACGACTCACTATAGGGAGACCCAAGCTGGCTAGCGTTTAAACTTAAGCTTGCCACCATGGCCCCA
AAGAAGAAGCGGAAGGTCGGTATCCACGGAGTCCCAGCAGCCAGCAAGCTGGAGAAGTTTACAAACTGCT
ACTCCCTGTCTAAGACCCTGAGGTTCAAGGCCATCCCTGTGGGCAAGACCCAGGAGAACATCGACAATAA
GCGGCTGCTGGTGGAGGACGAGAAGAGAGCCGAGGATTATAAGGGCGTGAAGAAGCTGCTGGATCGCTAC
TATCTGTCTTTTATCAACGACGTGCTGCACAGCATCAAGCTGAAGAATCTGAACAATTACATCAGCCTGT
TCCGGAAGAAAACCAGAACCGAGAAGGAGAATAAGGAGCTGGAGAACCTGGAGATCAATCTGCGGAAGGA
GATCGCCAAGGCCTTCAAGGGCAACGAGGGCTACAAGTCCCTGTTTAAGAAGGATATCATCGAGACAATC
CTGCCAGAGTTCCTGGACGATAAGGACGAGATCGCCCTGGTGAACAGCTTCAATGGCTTTACCACAGCCT
TCACCGGCTTCTTTGATAACAGAGAGAATATGTTTTCCGAGGAGGCCAAGAGCACATCCATCGCCTTCAG
GTGTATCAACGAGAATCTGACCCGCTACATCTCTAATATGGACATCTTCGAGAAGGTGGACGCCATCTTT
GATAAGCACGAGGTGCAGGAGATCAAGGAGAAGATCCTGAACAGCGACTATGATGTGGAGGATTTCTTTG
AGGGCGAGTTCTTTAACTTTGTGCTGACACAGGAGGGCATCGACGTGTATAACGCCATCATCGGCGGCTT
CGTGACCGAGAGCGGCGAGAAGATCAAGGGCCTGAACGAGTACATCAACCTGTATAATCAGAAAACCAAG
CAGAAGCTGCCTAAGTTTAAGCCACTGTATAAGCAGGTGCTGAGCGATCGGGAGTCTCTGAGCTTCTACG
GCGAGGGCTATACATCCGATGAGGAGGTGCTGGAGGTGTTTAGAAACACCCTGAACAAGAACAGCGAGAT
CTTCAGCTCCATCAAGAAGCTGGAGAAGCTGTTCAAGAATTTTGACGAGTACTCTAGCGCCGGCATCTTT
GTGAAGAACGGCCCCGCCATCAGCACAATCTCCAAGGATATCTTCGGCGAGTGGAACGTGATCCGGGACA
AGTGGAATGCCGAGTATGACGATATCCACCTGAAGAAGAAGGCCGTGGTGACCGAGAAGTACGAGGACGA
TCGGAGAAAGTCCTTCAAGAAGATCGGCTCCTTTTCTCTGGAGCAGCTGCAGGAGTACGCCGACGCCGAT
CTGTCTGTGGTGGAGAAGCTGAAGGAGATCATCATCCAGAAGGTGGATGAGATCTACAAGGTGTATGGCT
CCTCTGAGAAGCTGTTCGACGCCGATTTTGTGCTGGAGAAGAGCCTGAAGAAGAACGACGCCGTGGTGGC
CATCATGAAGGACCTGCTGGATTCTGTGAAGAGCTTCGAGAATTACATCAAGGCCTTCTTTGGCGAGGGC
AAGGAGACAAACAGGGACGAGTCCTTCTATGGCGATTTTGTGCTGGCCTACGACATCCTGCTGAAGGTGG
ACCACATCTACGATGCCATCCGCAATTATGTGACCCAGAAGCCCTACTCTAAGGATAAGTTCAAGCTGTA
TTTTCAGAACCCTCAGTTCATGAGGGGCTGGGACAAGGATGTGGAGACCGATCGGCGGGCCACCATCCTG
AGATACGGCTCCAAGTACTATCTGGCCATCATGGATAAGAAGTACGCCAAGTGCCTGCAGAAGATCGACA
AGGACGATGTGAACGGCAATTACGAGAAGATCAACTATAAGCTGCTGCCCGGCCCTAATAAGATGCTGCC
AAGGGTGTTCTTTTCTAAGAAGTGGATGGCCTACTATAACCCCAGCGAGGACATCCAGAAGATCTACAAG
AATGGCACATTCAAGAAGGGCGATATGTTTAACCTGAATGACTGTCACAAGCTGATCGACTTCTTTAAGG
ATAGCATCTCCCGGTATCCAAAGTGGTCCAATGCCTACGATTTCAACTTTTCTGAGACAGAGAAGTATAA
GGACATCGCCGGCTTTTACAGAGAGGTGGAGGAGCAGGGCTATAAGGTGAGCTTCGAGTCTGCCAGCAAG
AAGGAGGTGGATAAGCTGGTGGAGGAGGGCAAGCTGTATATGTTCCAGATCTATAACAAGGACTTTTCCG
ATAAGTCTCACGGCACACCCAATCTGCACACCATGTACTTCAAGCTGCTGTTTGACGAGAACAATCACGG
ACAGATCAGGCTGAGCGGAGGAGCAGAGCTGTTCATGAGGCGCGCCTCCCTGAAGAAGGAGGAGCTGGTG
GTGCACCCAGCCAACTCCCCTATCGCCAACAAGAATCCAGATAATCCCAAGAAAACCACAACCCTGTCCT
ACGACGTGTATAAGGATAAGAGGTTTTCTGAGGACCAGTACGAGCTGCACATCCCAATCGCCATCAATAA
GTGCCCCAAGAACATCTTCAAGATCAATACAGAGGTGCGCGTGCTGCTGAAGCACGACGATAACCCCTAT
GTGATCGGCATCGATAGGGGCGAGCGCAATCTGCTGTATATCGTGGTGGTGGACGGCAAGGGCAACATCG
TGGAGCAGTATTCCCTGAACGAGATCATCAACAACTTCAACGGCATCAGGATCAAGACAGATTACCACTC
TCTGCTGGACAAGAAGGAGAAGGAGAGGTTCGAGGCCCGCCAGAACTGGACCTCCATCGAGAATATCAAG
GAGCTGAAGGCCGGCTATATCTCTCAGGTGGTGCACAAGATCTGCGAGCTGGTGGAGAAGTACGATGCCG
TGATCGCCCTGGAGGACCTGAACTCTGGCTTTAAGAATAGCCGCGTGAAGGTGGAGAAGCAGGTGTATCA
GAAGTTCGAGAAGATGCTGATCGATAAGCTGAACTACATGGTGGACAAGAAGTCTAATCCTTGTGCAACA
GGCGGCGCCCTGAAGGGCTATCAGATCACCAATAAGTTCGAGAGCTTTAAGTCCATGTCTACCCAGAACG
GCTTCATCTTTTACATCCCTGCCTGGCTGACATCCAAGATCGATCCATCTACCGGCTTTGTGAACCTGCT
GAAAACCAAGTATACCAGCATCGCCGATTCCAAGAAGTTCATCAGCTCCTTTGACAGGATCATGTACGTG
CCCGAGGAGGATCTGTTCGAGTTTGCCCTGGACTATAAGAACTTCTCTCGCACAGACGCCGATTACATCA
AGAAGTGGAAGCTGTACTCCTACGGCAACCGGATCAGAATCTTCCGGAATCCTAAGAAGAACAACGTGTT
CGACTGGGAGGAGGTGTGCCTGACCAGCGCCTATAAGGAGCTGTTCAACAAGTACGGCATCAATTATCAG
CAGGGCGATATCAGAGCCCTGCTGTGCGAGCAGTCCGACAAGGCCTTCTACTCTAGCTTTATGGCCCTGA
TGAGCCTGATGCTGCAGATGCGGAACAGCATCACAGGCCGCACCGACGTGGATTTTCTGATCAGCCCTGT
GAAGAACTCCGACGGCATCTTCTACGATAGCCGGAACTATGAGGCCCAGGAGAATGCCATCCTGCCAAAG
AACGCCGACGCCAATGGCGCCTATAACATCGCCAGAAAGGTGCTGTGGGCCATCGGCCAGTTCAAGAAGG
CCGAGGACGAGAAGCTGGATAAGGTGAAGATCGCCATCTCTAACAAGGAGTGGCTGGAGTACGCCCAGAC
CAGCGTGAAGCACAAAAGGCCGGCGGCCACGAAAAAGGCCGGCCAGGCAAAAAAGAAAAAGGGATCCTAC
CCATACGATGTTCCAGATTACGCTTATCCCTACGACGTGCCTGATTATGCATACCCATATGATGTCCCCG
ACTATGCCTAAGAATTCTGCAGATATCCAGCACAGTGGCGGCCGCTCGAGTCTAGAGGGCCCGTTTAAAC
CCGCTGATCAGCCTCGACTGTGCCTTCTAGTTGCCAGCCATCTGTTGTTTGCCCCTCCCCCGTGCCTTCC
TTGACCCTGGAAGGTGCCACTCCCACTGTCCTTTCCTAATAAAATGAGGAAATTGCATCGCATTGTCTGA
GTAGGTGTCATTCTATTCTGGGGGGTGGGGTGGGGCAGGACAGCAAGGGGGAGGATTGGGAAGACAATAG
CAGGCATGCTGGGGATGCGGTGGGCTCTATGGCTTCTGAGGCGGAAAGAACCAGCTGGGGCTCTAGGGGG
TATCCCC
[124 nt withheld, positions 5048-5171]
C
[91 nt withheld, positions 5173-5263]
A
[49 nt withheld, positions 5265-5313]
CCTTTGACGTTGGAGTCCACGTTCTTT
[37 nt withheld, positions 5341-5377]
ACCCTATCTCGGTCTATTCTTTTGATTTATAAGGGATTTTGCCGATTTCGGCCTATTGGTTAAAAAATGA
GCTGATTTAACAAAAATTTAACGCGAATTAATTCTGTGGAATGTGTGTCAGTTAGGGTGTGGAAAGTCCC
CAGGCTCCCCAGCAGGCAGAAGTATGCAAAGCATGCATCTCAATTAGTCAGCAACCAGGTGTGGAAAGTC
CCCAGGCTCCCCAGCAGGCAGAAGTATGCAAAGCATGCATCTCAATTAGTCAGCAACCATAGTCCCGCCC
CTAACTCCGCCCATCCCGCCCCTAACTCCGCCCAGTTCCGCCCATTCTCCGCCCCATGGCTGACTAATTT
TTTTTATTTATGCAGAGGCCGAGGCCGCCTCTGCCTCTGAGCTATTCCAGAAGTAGTGAGGAGGCTTTTT
TGGAGGCCTAGGCTTTTGCAAAAAGCTCCCGGGAGCTTGTATATCCATTTTCGGATCTGATCAAGAGACA
GGATGAGGATCGTTTCGCATGATTGAACAAGATGGATTGCACGCAGGTTCTCCGGCCGCTTGGGTGGAGA
GGCTATTCGGCTATGACTGGGCACAACAGACAATCGGCTGCTCTGATGCCGCCGTGTTCCGGCTGTCAGC
GCAGGGGCGCCCGGTTCTTTTTGTCAAGACCGACCTGTCCGGTGCCCTGAATGAACTGCAGGACGAGGCA
GCGCGGCTATCGTGGCTGGCCACGACGGGCGTTCCTTGCGCAGCTGTGCTCGACGTTGTCACTGAAGCGG
GAAGGGACTGGCTGCTATTGGGCGAAGTGCCGGGGCAGGATCTCCTGTCATCTCACCTTGCTCCTGCCGA
GAAAGTATCCATCATGGCTGATGCAATGCGGCGGCTGCATACGCTTGATCCGGCTACCTGCCCATTCGAC
CACCAAGCGAAACATCGCATCGAGCGAGCACGTACTCGGATGGAAGCCGGTCTTGTCGATCAGGATGATC
TGGACGAAGAGCATCAGGGGCTCGCGCCAGCCGAACTGTTCGCCAGGCTCAAGGCGCGCATGCCCGACGG
CGAGGATCTCGTCGTGACCCATGGCGATGCCTGCTTGCCGAATATCATGGTGGAAAATGGCCGCTTTTCT
GGATTCATCGACTGTGGCCGGCTGGGTGTGGCGGACCGCTATCAGGACATAGCGTTGGCTACCCGTGATA
TTGCTGAAGAGCTTGGCGGCGAATGGGCTGACCGCTTCCTCGTGCTTTACGGTATCGCCGCTCCCGATTC
GCAGCGCATCGCCTTCTATCGCCTTCTTGACGAGTTCTTCTGAGCGGGACTCTGGGGTTCGAAATGACCG
ACCAAGCGACGCCCAACCTGCCATCACGAGATTTCGATTCCACCGCCGCCTTCTATGAAAGGTTGGGCTT
CGGAATCGTTTTCCGGGACGCCGGCTGGATGATCCTCCAGCGCGGGGATCTCATGCTGGAGTTCTTCGCC
CACCCCAACTTGTTTATTGCAGCTTATAATGGTTACAAATAAAGCAATAGCATCACAAATTTCACAAATA
AAGCATTTTTTTCACTGCATTCTAGTTGTGGTTTGTCCAAACTCATCAATGTATCTTATCATGTCTGTAT
ACCGTCGACCTCTAGCTAGAGCTTGGCGTAATCATGGTCATAGCTGTTTCCTGTGTGAAATTGTTATCCG
CTCACAATTCCACACAACATACGAGCCGGAAGCATAAAGTGTAAAGCCTGGGGTGCCTAATGAGTGAGCT
AACTCACATTAATTGCGTTGCGCTCACTGCCCGCTTTCCAGTCGGGAAACCTGTCGTGCCAGCTGCATTA
ATGAATCGGCCAACGCGCGGGGAGAGGCGGTTTGCGTATTGGGCGCTCTTCCGCTTCCTCGCTCACTGAC
TCGCTGCGCTCGGTCGTTCGGCTGCGGCGAGCGGTATCAGCTCACTCAAAGGCGGTAATACGGTTATCCA
CAGAATCAGGGGATAACGCAGGAAAGAACATGTGAGCAAAAGGCCAGCAAAAGGCCAGGAACCGTAAAAA
GGCCGCGTTGCTGGCGTTTTTCCATAGGCTCCGCCCCCCTGACGAGCATCACAAAAATCGACGCTCAAGT
CAGAGGTGGCGAAACCCGACAGGACTATAAAGATACCAGGCGTTTCCCCCTGGAAGCTCCCTCGTGCGCT
CTCCTGTTCCGACCCTGCCGCTTACCGGATACCTGTCCGCCTTTCTCCCTTCGGGAAGCGTGGCGCTTTC
TCATAGCTCACGCTGTAGGTATCTCAGTTCGGTGTAGGTCGTTCGCTCCAAGCTGGGCTGTGTGCACGAA
CCCCCCGTTCAGCCCGACCGCTGCGCCTTATCCGGTAACTATCGTCTTGAGTCCAACCCGGTAAGACACG
ACTTATCGCCACTGGCAGCAGCCACTGGTAACAGGATTAGCAGAGCGAGGTATGTAGGCGGTGCTACAGA
GTTCTTGAAGTGGTGGCCTAACTACGGCTACACTAGAAGAACAGTATTTGGTATCTGCGCTCTGCTGAAG
CCAGTTACCTTCGGAAAAAGAGTTGGTAGCTCTTGATCCGGCAAACAAACCACCGCTGGTAGCGGTGGTT
TTTTTGTTTGCAAGCAGCAGATTACGCGCAGAAAAAAAGGATCTCAAGAAGATCCTTTGATCTTTTCTAC
GGGGTCTGACGCTCAGTGGAACGAAAACTCACGTTAAGGGATTTTGGTCATGAGATTATCAAAAAGGATC
TTCACCTAGATCCTTTTAAATTAAAAATGAAGTTTTAAATCAATCTAAAGTATATATGAGTAAACTTGGT
CTGACAGTTACCAATGCTTAATCAGTGAGGCACCTATCTCAGCGATCTGTCTATTTCGTTCATCCATAGT
TGCCTGACTCCCCGTCGTGTAGATAACTACGATACGGGAGGGCTTACCATCTGGCCCCAGTGCTGCAATG
ATACCGCGAGACCCACGCTCACCGGCTCCAGATTTATCAGCAATAAACCAGCCAGCCGGAAGGGCCGAGC
GCAGAAGTGGTCCTGCAACTTTATCCGCCTCCATCCAGTCTATTAATTGTTGCCGGGAAGCTAGAGTAAG
TAGTTCGCCAGTTAATAGTTTGCGCAACGTTGTTGCCATTGCTACAGGCATCGTGGTGTCACGCTCGTCG
TTTGGTATGGCTTCATTCAGCTCCGGTTCCCAACGATCAAGGCGAGTTACATGATCCCCCATGTTGTGCA
AAAAAGCGGTTAGCTCCTTCGGTCCTCCGATCGTTGTCAGAAGTAAGTTGGCCGCAGTGTTATCACTCAT
GGTTATGGCAGCACTGCATAATTCTCTTACTGTCATGCCATCCGTAAGATGCTTTTCTGTGACTGGTGAG
TACTCAACCAAGTCATTCTGAGAATAGTGTATGCGGCGACCGAGTTGCTCTTGCCCGGCGTCAATACGGG
ATAATACCGCGCCACATAGCAGAACTTTAAAAGTGCTCATCATTGGAAAACGTTCTTCGGGGCGAAAACT
CTCAAGGATCTTACCGCTGTTGAGATCCAGTTCGATGTAACCCACTCGTGCACCCAACTGATCTTCAGCA
TCTTTTACTTTCACCAGCGTTTCTGGGTGAGCAAAAACAGGAAGGCAAAATGCCGCAAAAAAGGGAATAA
GGGCGACACGGAAATGTTGAATACTCATACTCTTCCTTTTTCAATATTATTGAAGCATTTATCAGGGTTA
TTGTCTCATGAGCGGATACATATTTGAATGTATTTAGAAAAATAAACAAATAGGGGTTCCGCGCACATTT
CCCCGAAAAGTGCCACCTGACGTCGACGGATCGGGAGATCTCCCGATCCCCTATGGTGCACTCTCAGTAC
AATCTGCTCTGATGCCGCATAGTTAAGCCAGTATCTGCTCCCTGC
Features (pLannotate 1.2.2; 22 found; start..end, strand, type, name):
    144..523     +  enhancer       CMV enhancer: human cytomegalovirus immediate early enhancer
    524..727     +  promoter       CMV promoter: human cytomegalovirus (CMV) immediate early promoter
    723..756     +  LTR            5' LTR (truncated) (fragment): truncated 5' long terminal repeat (LTR) from HIV-1
    772..790     +  promoter       T7 promoter: promoter for bacteriophage T7 RNA polymerase
    883..4563    +  CDS            LbCpf1: CRISPR-associated protein from Lachnospiraceae bacterium ND2006 (Zetsche et al., 2015)
   4564..4611    +  CDS            nucleoplasmin NLS: bipartite nuclear localization signal from nucleoplasmin
   4618..4698    +  CDS            3xHA: three tandem HA epitope tags
   4778..5002    +  polyA_signal   bGH poly(A) signal: bovine growth hormone polyadenylation signal
   5006..5027    +  promoter       SV40 promoter (fragment): SV40 enhancer and early promoter
   5048..5476    +  rep_origin     f1 ori (sequence partly withheld): f1 bacteriophage origin of replication; arrow indicates direction of (+) strand synthesis
   5490..5819    +  promoter       SV40 promoter: SV40 enhancer and early promoter
   5886..6677    +  CDS            neo: KKA2_KLEPN - Also known as kan, nptII. Experimental evidence at protein level: Swiss-Prot protein existence level 1. Resistance to kanamycin, neomycin, paromomycin, ribostamycin, butirosin and gentamicin B. From Klebsiella pneumoniae.
   6701..6859    +  CDS            ble (fragment): BLE_KLEPN - Experimental evidence at protein level: Swiss-Prot protein existence level 1. Binding protein with a strong affinity to the bleomycin family of antibiotics. Binds to CL990; an antimitotic-antibiotic compound. From Klebsiella pneumoniae.
   6854..6975    +  polyA_signal   SV40 poly(A) signal: SV40 polyadenylation signal
   7048..7064    -  protein_bind   lac operator: The lac repressor binds to the lac operator to inhibit transcription in E. coli. This inhibition can be relieved by adding lactose or isopropyl-β-D-thiogalactopyranoside (IPTG). lac repressor encoded by lacI
   7072..7102    -  promoter       lac promoter: promoter for the E. coli lac operon
   7117..7138    -  protein_bind   CAP binding site: CAP binding activates transcription in the presence of cAMP. E. coli catabolite activator protein
   7151..7243    -  CDS            lacI (fragment): lac repressor; lacI; The lac repressor binds to the lac operator to inhibit transcription in E. coli. This inhibition can be relieved by adding lactose or isopropyl-β-D-thiogalactopyranoside (IPTG).
   7426..8014    -  rep_origin     ori: high-copy-number ColE1/pMB1/pBR322/pUC origin of replication
   8185..9045    -  CDS            AmpR: β-lactamase; bla; confers resistance to ampicillin, carbenicillin, and related antibiotics
   9046..9150    -  promoter       AmpR promoter: bla
   9209..9261    -  misc_feature   bom (fragment): basis of mobility region from pBR322
