[The description below was written by a language model from this plasmid's Addgene catalogue record and pLannotate feature annotations shown in this document.]
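Description:
pTE3646 is a 9,272 bp mammalian expression plasmid built on the pcDNA3.1 backbone that drives production of the RVRR variant of the Cas12a (Cpf1) nuclease from Lachnospiraceae bacterium. It is propagated in E. coli as a high-copy plasmid through a ColE1/pUC-type origin with ampicillin selection from the β-lactamase gene. An f1 origin is also present. For selection in mammalian cells it carries a neomycin phosphotransferase cassette driven by the SV40 enhancer/early promoter and terminated by the SV40 polyadenylation signal, which confers G418 resistance. The short HIV-1 LTR, ble, lacI and bom fragments, together with the lac promoter and operator elements, appear to be backbone remnants or partial annotation matches and have no evident role in the payload.

The expression unit consists of the human cytomegalovirus immediate early enhancer and promoter, a T7 promoter just upstream of the coding region, the human codon-optimized LbCas12a open reading frame, and the bovine growth hormone polyadenylation signal. The nuclease carries four substitutions (G532R, K538V, Y542R, K595R) that give the variant its name. According to the associated publication title, variants of this kind have altered PAM specificities that broaden the range of genomic sites Cas12a can target. The catalogue lists an SV40 nuclear localization signal at the N terminus, although the feature table does not annotate it. At the C terminus the table shows a bipartite nucleoplasmin NLS followed by a 3xHA epitope tag, which provide nuclear import and antibody-based detection. No crRNA expression cassette is annotated, so the guide RNA presumably has to be supplied from a separate construct for genome editing in mammalian cells.
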