Addgene plasmid #137714: pTE3646
Purpose: Expresses LbCas12a RVRR variant in mammalian cells.
Depositing lab: Ervin Welker. Depositing organization: Institute of Enzymology, Hungarian Academy of Sciences. Publication: Improved LbCas12a variants with altered PAM specificities further broaden the genome targeting range of Cas12a nucleases. Toth E, Varga E, Kulcsar PI, Kocsis-Jutka V, Krausz SL, Nyeste A, Welker Z, Huszar K, Ligeti Z, Talas A, Welker E. Nucleic Acids Res. 2020 Feb 28. pii: 5763098. doi: 10.1093/nar/gkaa110. PubMed 32107556.
Backbone
  Vector backbone: pcDNA3.1
  Backbone size w/o insert (bp): 5402
  Total vector size (bp): 9272
  Vector type: Mammalian Expression
  Selectable markers: Neomycin (select with G418)
Growth in bacteria
  Bacterial resistance: Ampicillin, 100 μg/mL
  Growth temperature: 37°C
  Growth strain: DH5alpha
  Copy number: High Copy
Gene/Insert
  Gene/Insert name: LbCas12a-RVRR (alt name: human codon optimized Lachnospiraceae bacterium Cas12a nuclease RVRR variant)
  Insert size (bp): 3858
  Mutation: G532R, K538V, Y542R, K595R
  Promoter: CMV
  Tag / fusion protein: SV40 NLS (N terminal on insert); NLS (C terminal on insert); 3xHA (C terminal on insert)
  Cloning method: Unknown
  Sequencing primers: 5′ CGCAAATGGGCGGTAGGCGTG
Terms and licenses: Academic/Nonprofit Terms; Industry Terms: Not Available to Industry
How to cite: pTE3646 was a gift from Ervin Welker (Addgene plasmid # 137714 ; http://n2t.net/addgene:137714 ; RRID:Addgene_137714)
